Addgene plasmid #249047: pLenti-hETFDH-Y304A_G306E
Purpose: Expression of human mutant ETFDH
Depositing lab: Ivan Topisirovic. Depositing organization: McGill University. Publication: Mitochondrial ETF insufficiency drives neoplastic growth by selectively optimizing cancer bioenergetics. Papadopoli D, Palia R, Jovanovic P, Tabariès S, Ciccolini E, Sabourin V, Igelmann S, McLaughlan S, Zhan L, Kim H, Chekkal N, Szkop KJ, Bertomeu T, Zeng J, Vassalakis J, Afzali F, Mzoughi S, Guccione E, Tyers M, Avizonis D, Larsson O, Postovit L-M, Djuranovic S, Ursini-Siegel J, Siegel PM, Pollak M, Topisirovic I. eLife, 2025 [Reviewed Preprint] 14:RP106587 10.7554/eLife.106587.1.
Backbone
  Vector backbone: pUltra
  Vector type: Lentiviral
  Selectable markers: Hygromycin
Growth in bacteria
  Bacterial resistance: Ampicillin, 100 μg/mL
  Growth temperature: 37°C
  Growth strain: NEB Stable
  Copy number: High Copy
Gene/Insert
  Gene/Insert name: ETFDH (alt name: ETFQO)
  Species: H. sapiens (human)
  Insert size (bp): 1853
  Entrez Gene: ETFDH (a.k.a. ETFQO, MADD)
  Cloning method: Other
  Sequencing primers: 5′ N/A; 3′ N/A
Resource information
  A portion of this plasmid was derived from a plasmid made by: VectorBuilder
Terms and licenses: Academic/Nonprofit Terms; Industry Terms: Not Available to Industry
How to cite: pLenti-hETFDH-Y304A_G306E was a gift from Ivan Topisirovic (Addgene plasmid # 249047 ; http://n2t.net/addgene:249047 ; RRID:Addgene_249047)
