[The description below was written by a language model from this plasmid's Addgene catalogue record and pLannotate feature annotations shown in this document.]
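Description:
pLenti-hETFDH-Y304A_G306E is a third-generation-style, self-inactivating HIV-1 lentiviral transfer plasmid of about 11.2 kb for expressing a mutant form of human ETFDH (electron transfer flavoprotein dehydrogenase, also called ETFQO), the mitochondrial enzyme that accepts electrons from ETF and reduces ubiquinone. The catalogue lists the backbone as pUltra and notes that part of the plasmid derives from a commercially built vector. The Gateway attB4, attB1 and attB2 sites flanking the promoter and coding sequence are consistent with modular recombinational assembly. In bacteria it is maintained through a high-copy ColE1/pUC-type origin with ampicillin resistance, and it also carries an f1 origin plus remnants of a lac/lacZα cloning region with T3 and T7 promoters.

The viral genome is transcribed in packaging cells from a CMV enhancer/promoter fused to a truncated 5' LTR. It contains the Ψ packaging signal with a gag fragment, the RRE for Rev-dependent nuclear export, and the cPPT/CTS element that aids nuclear import. It ends in a ΔU3 3' LTR, which inactivates LTR promoter activity after integration, followed by an SV40 polyadenylation signal and SV40 origin. Within the provirus, the human EF-1α promoter with its intron A drives the roughly 1.85 kb ETFDH open reading frame, and a downstream WPRE enhances transcript stability and expression. The name indicates Y304A and G306E substitutions, whose functional consequences the record does not state, and no epitope tag or fluorescent reporter is annotated. A separate mouse PGK promoter drives the hygromycin phosphotransferase gene, allowing hygromycin selection of transduced mammalian cells. The construct is suited to stable expression of the ETFDH mutant, and the associated work concerns mitochondrial ETF insufficiency and cancer bioenergetics.
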