Features (pLannotate 1.2.2; 33 found; start..end, strand, type, name):
      1..589     +  rep_origin     ori: high-copy-number ColE1/pMB1/pBR322/pUC origin of replication
    772..864     +  CDS            lacI (fragment): lac repressor; lacI; The lac repressor binds to the lac operator to inhibit transcription in E. coli. This inhibition can be relieved by adding lactose or isopropyl-β-D-thiogalactopyranoside (IPTG).
    877..898     +  protein_bind   CAP binding site: CAP binding activates transcription in the presence of cAMP. E. coli catabolite activator protein
    913..943     +  promoter       lac promoter: promoter for the E. coli lac operon
    947..969     +  protein_bind   lac operator (fragment): The lac repressor binds to the lac operator to inhibit transcription in E. coli. This inhibition can be relieved by adding lactose or isopropyl-β-D-thiogalactopyranoside (IPTG). lac repressor encoded by lacI
   1012..1030    +  promoter       T3 promoter: promoter for bacteriophage T3 RNA polymerase
   1116..1419    +  enhancer       CMV enhancer: human cytomegalovirus immediate early enhancer
   1420..1623    +  promoter       CMV promoter: human cytomegalovirus (CMV) immediate early promoter
   1637..1817    +  LTR            5' LTR (truncated): truncated 5' long terminal repeat (LTR) from HIV-1
   1864..1989    +  misc_feature   HIV-1 Ψ: packaging signal of human immunodeficiency virus type 1
   1973..2336    +  CDS            HIV-1 gag (fragment): gag protein from human immunodeficiency virus 1; gag
   2482..2715    +  misc_feature   RRE: The Rev response element (RRE) of HIV-1 allows for Rev-dependent mRNA export from the nucleus to the cytoplasm.
   3092..3192    +  CDS            Rev (fragment): human immunodeficiency virus 1 (HIV-1) Rev protein; rev; enhances nuclear export of unspliced and incompletely spliced viral mRNAs
   3207..3322    +  misc_feature   cPPT/CTS: central polypurine tract and central termination sequence of HIV-1 (lacking the first T)
   3370..3390    +  protein_bind   attB4: mutant version of attB; core recombination site for the Gateway® BP reaction BP Clonase™
   3410..3621    +  promoter       EF-1α core promoter: core promoter for human elongation factor EF-1α
   3622..3731    +  intron         EF-1α intron A (fragment): intron upstream of the start codon of human EF-1α
   4357..4560    +  intron         EF-1α intron A: truncated intron upstream of the start codon of human EF-1α
   4569..4593    +  protein_bind   attB1: mutant version of attB; recombination site for the Gateway® BP reaction BP Clonase™
   4600..6450    +  CDS            ETFDH: ETFD_HUMAN - Experimental evidence at protein level: Swiss-Prot protein existence level 1. Accepts electrons from ETF and reduces ubiquinone. From Homo sapiens (Human).
   6454..6478    -  protein_bind   attB2: mutant version of attB; recombination site for the Gateway® BP reaction BP Clonase™
   6496..7084    +  misc_feature   WPRE: woodchuck hepatitis virus posttranscriptional regulatory element
   7115..7614    +  promoter       PGK promoter: mouse phosphoglycerate kinase 1 promoter
   7631..8653    +  CDS            hph: KHYB_ECOLX - Experimental evidence at protein level: Swiss-Prot protein existence level 1. The aminoglycoside phosphotransferases achieve inactivation of their antibiotic substrates by phosphorylation. Only phosphorylates hygromycin and closely related compounds such as demethyl analogs and destomycin. From Escherichia coli.
   8649..8726    +  CDS            nef (fragment): NEF_HV1Z2 - Experimental evidence at protein level: Swiss-Prot protein existence level 1. Extracellular Nef protein targets CD4(+) T-lymphocytes for apoptosis by interacting with CXCR4 surface receptors. From Human immunodeficiency virus type 1 group M subtype D (isolate Z2/CDC-Z34) (HIV-1).
   8728..8961    +  LTR            3' LTR (ΔU3): self-inactivating 3' long terminal repeat (LTR) from HIV-1
   9033..9154    +  polyA_signal   SV40 poly(A) signal: SV40 polyadenylation signal
   9194..9329    +  rep_origin     SV40 ori: SV40 origin of replication
   9350..9368    -  promoter       T7 promoter: promoter for bacteriophage T7 RNA polymerase
   9376..9531    +  CDS            lacZα (fragment): LacZα fragment of β-galactosidase; lacZ fragment
   9536..9964    +  rep_origin     f1 ori (sequence partly withheld): f1 bacteriophage origin of replication; arrow indicates direction of (+) strand synthesis
  10017..10121   +  promoter       AmpR promoter: bla
  10122..10982   +  CDS            AmpR: β-lactamase; bla; confers resistance to ampicillin, carbenicillin, and related antibiotics
>Addgene plasmid #249047 | pLenti-hETFDH-Y304A_G306E | addgene full sequence | sequence record 497893 | Addgene NGS Result
TTGAGATCCTTTTTTTCTGCGCGTAATCTGCTGCTTGCAAACAAAAAAACCACCGCTACCAGCGGTGGTT
TGTTTGCCGGATCAAGAGCTACCAACTCTTTTTCCGAAGGTAACTGGCTTCAGCAGAGCGCAGATACCAA
ATACTGTTCTTCTAGTGTAGCCGTAGTTAGGCCACCACTTCAAGAACTCTGTAGCACCGCCTACATACCT
CGCTCTGCTAATCCTGTTACCAGTGGCTGCTGCCAGTGGCGATAAGTCGTGTCTTACCGGGTTGGACTCA
AGACGATAGTTACCGGATAAGGCGCAGCGGTCGGGCTGAACGGGGGGTTCGTGCACACAGCCCAGCTTGG
AGCGAACGACCTACACCGAACTGAGATACCTACAGCGTGAGCTATGAGAAAGCGCCACGCTTCCCGAAGA
GAGAAAGGCGGACAGGTATCCGGTAAGCGGCAGGGTCGGAACAGGAGAGCGCACGAGGGAGCTTCCAGGG
GGAAACGCCTGGTATCTTTATAGTCCTGTCGGGTTTCGCCACCTCTGACTTGAGCGTCGATTTTTGTGAT
GCTCGTCAGGGGGGCGGAGCCTATGGAAAAACGCCAGCAACGCGGCCTTTTTACGGTTCCTGGCCTTTTG
CTGGCCTTTTGCTCACATGTTCTTTCCTGCGTTATCCCCTGATTCTGTGGATAACCGTATTACCGCCTTT
GAGTGAGCTGATACCGCTCGCCGCAGCCGAACGACCGAGCGCAGCGAGTCAGTGAGCGAGGAAGCGGAAG
AGCGCCCAATACGCAAACCGCCTCTCCCCGCGCGTTGGCCGATTCATTAATGCAGCTGGCACGACAGGTT
TCCCGACTGGAAAGCGGGCAGTGAGCGCAACGCAATTAATGTGAGTTAGCTCACTCATTAGGCACCCCAG
GCTTTACACTTTATGCTTCCGGCTCGTATGTTGTGTGGAATTGTGAGCGGATAACAATTTCACACAGGAA
ACAGCTATGACCATGATTACGCCAAGCGCGCAATTAACCCTCACTAAAGGGAACAAAAGCTGGAGCTGCA
AGCTTTAGTTATTAATAGTAATCAATTACGGGGTCATTAGTTCATAGCCCATATATGGAGTTCCGCGTTA
CATAACTTACGGTAAATGGCCCGCCTGGCTGACCGCCCAACGACCCCCGCCCATTGACGTCAATAATGAC
GTATGTTCCCATAGTAACGCCAATAGGGACTTTCCATTGACGTCAATGGGTGGAGTATTTACGGTAAACT
GCCCACTTGGCAGTACATCAAGTGTATCATATGCCAAGTACGCCCCCTATTGACGTCAATGACGGTAAAT
GGCCCGCCTGGCATTATGCCCAGTACATGACCTTATGGGACTTTCCTACTTGGCAGTACATCTACGTATT
AGTCATCGCTATTACCATGGTGATGCGGTTTTGGCAGTACATCAATGGGCGTGGATAGCGGTTTGACTCA
CGGGGATTTCCAAGTCTCCACCCCATTGACGTCAATGGGAGTTTGTTTTGGCACCAAAATCAACGGGACT
TTCCAAAATGTCGTAACAACTCCGCCCCATTGACGCAAATGGGCGGTAGGCGTGTACGGTGGGAGGTCTA
TATAAGCAGAGCTGGTTTAGTGAACCGGGTCTCTCTGGTTAGACCAGATCTGAGCCTGGGAGCTCTCTGG
CTAACTAGGGAACCCACTGCTTAAGCCTCAATAAAGCTTGCCTTGAGTGCTTCAAGTAGTGTGTGCCCGT
CTGTTGTGTGACTCTGGTAACTAGAGATCCCTCAGACCCTTTTAGTCAGTGTGGAAAATCTCTAGCAGTG
GCGCCCGAACAGGGACTTGAAAGCGAAAGGGAAACCAGAGGAGCTCTCTCGACGCAGGACTCGGCTTGCT
GAAGCGCGCACGGCAAGAGGCGAGGGGCGGCGACTGGTGAGTACGCCAAAAATTTTGACTAGCGGAGGCT
AGAAGGAGAGAGATGGGTGCGAGAGCGTCAGTATTAAGCGGGGGAGAATTAGATCGCGATGGGAAAAAAT
TCGGTTAAGGCCAGGGGGAAAGAAAAAATATAAATTAAAACATATAGTATGGGCAAGCAGGGAGCTAGAA
CGATTCGCAGTTAATCCTGGCCTGTTAGAAACATCAGAAGGCTGTAGACAAATACTGGGACAGCTACAAC
CATCCCTTCAGACAGGATCAGAAGAACTTAGATCATTATATAATACAGTAGCAACCCTCTATTGTGTGCA
TCAAAGGATAGAGATAAAAGACACCAAGGAAGCTTTAGACAAGATAGAGGAAGAGCAAAACAAAAGTAAG
ACCACCGCACAGCAAGCGGCCGCTGATCTTCAGACCTGGAGGAGGAGATATGAGGGACAATTGGAGAAGT
GAATTATATAAATATAAAGTAGTAAAAATTGAACCATTAGGAGTAGCACCCACCAAGGCAAAGAGAAGAG
TGGTGCAGAGAGAAAAAAGAGCAGTGGGAATAGGAGCTTTGTTCCTTGGGTTCTTGGGAGCAGCAGGAAG
CACTATGGGCGCAGCGTCAATGACGCTGACGGTACAGGCCAGACAATTATTGTCTGGTATAGTGCAGCAG
CAGAACAATTTGCTGAGGGCTATTGAGGCGCAACAGCATCTGTTGCAACTCACAGTCTGGGGCATCAAGC
AGCTCCAGGCAAGAATCCTGGCTGTGGAAAGATACCTAAAGGATCAACAGCTCCTGGGGATTTGGGGTTG
CTCTGGAAAACTCATTTGCACCACTGCTGTGCCTTGGAATGCTAGTTGGAGTAATAAATCTCTGGAACAG
ATTTGGAATCACACGACCTGGATGGAGTGGGACAGAGAAATTAACAATTACACAAGCTTAATACACTCCT
TAATTGAAGAATCGCAAAACCAGCAAGAAAAGAATGAACAAGAATTATTGGAATTAGATAAATGGGCAAG
TTTGTGGAATTGGTTTAACATAACAAATTGGCTGTGGTATATAAAATTATTCATAATGATAGTAGGAGGC
TTGGTAGGTTTAAGAATAGTTTTTGCTGTACTTTCTATAGTGAATAGAGTTAGGCAGGGATATTCACCAT
TATCGTTTCAGACCCACCTCCCAACCCCGAGGGGACCCGACAGGCCCGAAGGAATAGAAGAAGAAGGTGG
AGAGAGAGACAGAGACAGATCCATTCGATTAGTGAACGGATCTCGACGGTATCGCCTTTAAAAGAAAAGG
GGGGATTGGGGGGTACAGTGCAGGGGAAAGAATAGTAGACATAATAGCAACAGACATACAAACTAAAGAA
TTACAAAAACAAATTACAAAAATTCAAAATTTTCGGGTTTATTACAGGGACAGCAGAGATCCAGTTTATC
GAGGCTAGCCAACTTTGTATAGAAAAGTTGGGCTCCGGTGCCCGTCAGTGGGCAGAGCGCACATCGCCCA
CAGTCCCCGAGAAGTTGGGGGGAGGGGTCGGCAATTGAACCGGTGCCTAGAGAAGGTGGCGCGGGGTAAA
CTGGGAAAGTGATGTCGTGTACTGGCTCCGCCTTTTTCCCGAGGGTGGGGGAGAACCGTATATAAGTGCA
GTAGTCGCCGTGAACGTTCTTTTTCGCAACGGGTTTGCCGCCAGAACACAGGTAAGTGCCGTGTGTGGTT
CCCGCGGGCCTGGCCTCTTTACGGGTTATGGCCCTTGCGTGCCTTGAATTACTTCCACCTGGCTGCAGTA
CGTGATTCTTGATCCCGAGCTTCGGGTTGGAAGTGGGTGGGAGAGTTCGAGGCCTTGCGCTTAAGGAGCC
CCTTCGCCTCGTGCTTGAGTTGAGGCCTGGCCTGGGCGCTGGGGCCGCCGCGTGCGAATCTGGTGGCACC
TTCGCGCCTGTCTCGCTGCTTTCGATAAGTCTCTAGCCATTTAAAATTTTTGATGACCTGCTGCGACGCT
TTTTTTCTGGCAAGATAGTCTTGTAAATGCGGGCCAAGATCTGCACACTGGTATTTCGGTTTTTGGGGCC
GCGGGCGGCGACGGGGCCCGTGCGTCCCAGCGCACATGTTCGGCGAGGCGGGGCCTGCGAGCGCGGCCAC
CGAGAATCGGACGGGGGTAGTCTCAAGCTGGCCGGCCTGCTCTGGTGCCTGGTCTCGCGCCGCCGTGTAT
CGCCCCGCCCTGGGCGGCAAGGCTGGCCCGGTCGGCACCAGTTGCGTGAGCGGAAAGATGGCCGCTTCCC
GGCCCTGCTGCAGGGAGCTCAAAATGGAGGACGCGGCGCTCGGGAGAGCGGGCGGGTGAGTCACCCACAC
AAAGGAAAAGGGCCTTTCCGTCCTCAGCCGTCGCTTCATGTGACTCCACGGAGTACCGGGCGCCGTCCAG
GCACCTCGATTAGTTCTCGAGCTTTTGGAGTACGTCGTCTTTAGGTTGGGGGGAGGGGTTTTATGCGATG
GAGTTTCCCCACACTGAGTGGGTGGAGACTGAAGTTAGGCCAGCTTGGCACTTGATGTAATTCTCCTTGG
AATTTGCCCTTTTTGAGTTTGGATCTTGGTTCATTCTCAAGCCTCAGACAGTGGTTCAAAGTTTTTTTCT
TCCATTTCAGGTGTCGTGACAAGTTTGTACAAAAAAGCAGGCTGCCACCATGCTGGTGCCGCTAGCCAAG
CTGTCCTGCCTGGCATATCAGTGCTTTCATGCCTTAAAAATTAAGAAAAATTATCTACCTCTATGTGCTA
CAAGATGGTCTTCAACTTCTACTGTGCCTCGAATTACTACCCATTATACTATTTATCCCCGGGATAAGGA
CAAGAGATGGGAAGGAGTGAACATGGAAAGGTTTGCAGAAGAAGCAGATGTTGTAATAGTTGGTGCAGGC
CCTGCAGGGCTCTCTGCAGCTGTTCGTCTAAAACAGTTGGCTGTGGCACATGAAAAGGACATCCGTGTGT
GTCTAGTGGAGAAAGCTGCCCAGATAGGAGCTCATACTCTCTCAGGGGCTTGCCTTGATCCAGGTGCTTT
TAAAGAACTCTTCCCAGACTGGAAAGAGAAGGGGGCTCCACTTAACACTCCTGTAACAGAAGACAGATTT
GGAATTTTAACAGAGAAATACAGAATTCCTGTGCCAATTCTTCCAGGGCTTCCAATGAATAATCATGGCA
ATTACATTGTACGCTTGGGACATTTAGTGAGCTGGATGGGCGAACAAGCAGAAGCCCTTGGTGTTGAAGT
ATACCCTGGTTATGCAGCTGCTGAGGTCCTTTTTCATGATGATGGTAGTGTAAAAGGAATTGCCACTAAC
GATGTAGGGATACAAAAGGATGGTGCACCAAAGGCAACATTTGAGAGAGGACTGGAACTACATGCTAAAG
TCACAATTTTTGCAGAAGGTTGCCATGGACATCTAGCCAAGCAACTATATAAGAAGTTTGATTTGAGAGC
AAATTGTGAACCTCAAACCTACGGGATTGGACTGAAGGAGTTATGGGTTATTGATGAAAAGAACTGGAAA
CCTGGGAGAGTAGATCACACTGTTGGTTGGCCCTTGGACAGACATACCGCTGGAGAATCTTTCCTCTATC
ATTTGAATGAAGGTGAACCCCTAGTAGCTCTTGGTCTTGTGGTTGGTCTAGACTATCAGAATCCATACCT
GAGTCCATTTAGAGAGTTCCAAAGGTGGAAACACCATCCTAGCATTCGGCCAACCTTGGAAGGTGGAAAA
AGGATTGCATACGGAGCCAGAGCTCTCAATGAAGGTGGCTTTCAGTCTATACCAAAACTCACCTTTCCTG
GTGGTTTACTAATTGGTTGTAGTCCTGGTTTTATGAATGTTCCCAAGATCAAAGGTACTCACACAGCAAT
GAAAAGTGGAATTTTAGCAGCAGAATCTATTTTTAATCAACTAACTAGTGAAAATCTCCAATCAAAGACA
ATAGGACTCCATGTAACTGAATATGAGGACAATTTGAAGAACTCATGGGTATGGAAAGAGCTATATTCTG
TTAGAAATATAAGACCGTCCTGCCACGGAGTACTGGGTGTATATGGAGGGATGATTTACACTGGAATCTT
TTACTGGATATTGAGAGGAATGGAGCCGTGGACTCTGAAACATAAAGGTTCTGACTTTGAACGGCTCAAG
CCAGCCAAGGATTGCACACCTATTGAGTATCCAAAACCCGATGGACAGATCAGTTTTGACCTCTTGTCAT
CTGTGGCTCTGAGTGGTACTAATCATGAACATGACCAGCCGGCACACTTAACCTTAAGGGATGACAGTAT
ACCTGTAAATAGAAATCTGTCGATATATGATGGGCCCGAGCAGCGATTCTGTCCTGCAGGAGTTTATGAA
TTTGTACCTGTGGAACAAGGTGATGGATTTCGGTTACAGATAAATGCTCAGAACTGTGTACATTGTAAAA
CATGTGATATTAAAGATCCAAGTCAGAATATTAACTGGGTGGTACCTGAAGGTGGAGGAGGACCTGCTTA
CAATGGAATGTAAACCCAGCTTTCTTGTACAAAGTGGTGATAATCGAATTCCGATAATCAACCTCTGGAT
TACAAAATTTGTGAAAGATTGACTGGTATTCTTAACTATGTTGCTCCTTTTACGCTATGTGGATACGCTG
CTTTAATGCCTTTGTATCATGCTATTGCTTCCCGTATGGCTTTCATTTTCTCCTCCTTGTATAAATCCTG
GTTGCTGTCTCTTTATGAGGAGTTGTGGCCCGTTGTCAGGCAACGTGGCGTGGTGTGCACTGTGTTTGCT
GACGCAACCCCCACTGGTTGGGGCATTGCCACCACCTGTCAGCTCCTTTCCGGGACTTTCGCTTTCCCCC
TCCCTATTGCCACGGCGGAACTCATCGCCGCCTGCCTTGCCCGCTGCTGGACAGGGGCTCGGCTGTTGGG
CACTGACAATTCCGTGGTGTTGTCGGGGAAGCTGACGTCCTTTCCATGGCTGCTCGCCTGTGTTGCCACC
TGGATTCTGCGCGGGACGTCCTTCTGCTACGTCCCTTCGGCCCTCAATCCAGCGGACCTTCCTTCCCGCG
GCCTGCTGCCGGCTCTGCGGCCTCTTCCGCGTCTTCGCCTTCGCCCTCAGACGAGTCGGATCTCCCTTTG
GGCCGCCTCCCCGCATCGGGAATTCCCGCGGTTCGAATTCTACCGGGTAGGGGAGGCGCTTTTCCCAAGG
CAGTCTGGAGCATGCGCTTTAGCAGCCCCGCTGGGCACTTGGCGCTACACAAGTGGCCTCTGGCCTCGCA
CACATTCCACATCCACCGGTAGGCGCCAACCGGCTCCGTTCTTTGGTGGCCCCTTCGCGCCACCTTCTAC
TCCTCCCCTAGTCAGGAAGTTCCCCCCCGCCCCGCAGCTCGCGTCGTGCAGGACGTGACAAATGGAAGTA
GCACGTCTCACTAGTCTCGTGCAGATGGACAGCACCGCTGAGCAATGGAAGCGGGTAGGCCTTTGGGGCA
GCGGCCAATAGCAGCTTTGCTCCTTCGCTTTCTGGGCTCAGAGGCTGGGAAGGGGTGGGTCCGGGGGCGG
GCTCAGGGGCGGGCTCAGGGGCGGGGCGGGCGCCCGAAGGTCCTCCGGAGGCCCGGCATTCTGCACGCTT
CAAAAGCGCACGTCTGCCGCGCTGTTCTCCTCTTCCTCATCTCCGGGCCTTTCGACCTCACGTGGCCACC
ATGAAAAAGCCTGAACTCACCGCGACGTCTGTCGAGAAGTTTCTGATCGAAAAGTTCGACAGCGTCTCCG
ACCTGATGCAGCTCTCGGAGGGCGAAGAATCTCGTGCTTTCAGCTTCGATGTAGGAGGGCGTGGATATGT
CCTGCGGGTAAATAGCTGCGCCGATGGTTTCTACAAAGATCGTTATGTTTATCGGCACTTTGCATCGGCC
GCGCTCCCGATTCCGGAAGTGCTTGACATTGGGGAATTTAGCGAGAGCCTGACCTATTGCATCTCCCGCC
GTGCACAGGGTGTCACGTTGCAAGACCTGCCTGAAACCGAACTGCCCGCTGTTCTGCAGCCGGTCGCGGA
GGCCATGGATGCGATCGCTGCGGCCGATCTTAGCCAGACGAGCGGGTTCGGCCCATTCGGACCGCAAGGA
ATCGGTCAATACACTACATGGCGTGATTTCATATGCGCGATTGCTGATCCCCATGTGTATCACTGGCAAA
CTGTGATGGACGACACCGTCAGTGCGTCCGTCGCGCAGGCTCTCGATGAGCTGATGCTTTGGGCCGAGGA
CTGCCCCGAAGTCCGGCACCTCGTGCACGCGGATTTCGGCTCCAACAATGTCCTGACGGACAATGGCCGC
ATAACAGCGGTCATTGACTGGAGCGAGGCGATGTTCGGGGATTCCCAATACGAGGTCGCCAACATCTTCT
TCTGGAGGCCGTGGTTGGCTTGTATGGAGCAGCAGACGCGCTACTTCGAGCGGAGGCATCCGGAGCTTGC
AGGATCGCCGCGGCTCCGGGCGTATATGCTCCGCATTGGTCTTGACCAACTCTATCAGAGCTTGGTTGAC
GGCAATTTCGATGATGCAGCTTGGGCGCAGGGTCGATGCGACGCAATCGTCCGATCCGGAGCCGGGACTG
TCGGGCGTACACAAATCGCCCGCAGAAGCGCGGCCGTCTGGACCGATGGCTGTGTAGAAGTACTCGCCGA
TAGTGGAAACCGACGCCCCAGCACTCGTCCGAGGGCAAAGGAATAGGGTACCTTTAAGACCAATGACTTA
CAAGGCAGCTGTAGATCTTAGCCACTTTTTAAAAGAAAAGGGGGGACTGGAAGGGCTAATTCACTCCCAA
CGAAGACAAGATCTGCTTTTTGCTTGTACTGGGTCTCTCTGGTTAGACCAGATCTGAGCCTGGGAGCTCT
CTGGCTAACTAGGGAACCCACTGCTTAAGCCTCAATAAAGCTTGCCTTGAGTGCTTCAAGTAGTGTGTGC
CCGTCTGTTGTGTGACTCTGGTAACTAGAGATCCCTCAGACCCTTTTAGTCAGTGTGGAAAATCTCTAGC
AGTAGTAGTTCATGTCATCTTATTATTCAGTATTTATAACTTGCAAAGAAATGAATATCAGAGAGTGAGA
GGAACTTGTTTATTGCAGCTTATAATGGTTACAAATAAAGCAATAGCATCACAAATTTCACAAATAAAGC
ATTTTTTTCACTGCATTCTAGTTGTGGTTTGTCCAAACTCATCAATGTATCTTATCATGTCTGGCTCTAG
CTATCCCGCCCCTAACTCCGCCCATCCCGCCCCTAACTCCGCCCAGTTCCGCCCATTCTCCGCCCCATGG
CTGACTAATTTTTTTTATTTATGCAGAGGCCGAGGCCGCCTCGGCCTCTGAGCTATTCCAGAAGTAGTGA
GGAGGCTTTTTTGGAGGCCTAGGGACGTACCCAATTCGCCCTATAGTGAGTCGTATTACGCGCGCTCACT
GGCCGTCGTTTTACAACGTCGTGACTGGGAAAACCCTGGCGTTACCCAACTTAATCGCCTTGCAGCACAT
CCCCCTTTCGCCAGCTGGCGTAATAGCGAAGAGGCCCGCACCGATCGCCCTTCCCAACAGTTGCGCAGCC
TGAATGGCGAATGGG
[124 nt withheld, positions 9536-9659]
C
[91 nt withheld, positions 9661-9751]
A
[49 nt withheld, positions 9753-9801]
CCTTTGACGTTGGAGTCCACGTTCTTT
[37 nt withheld, positions 9829-9865]
ACCCTATCTCGGTCTATTCTTTTGATTTATAAGGGATTTTGCCGATTTCGGCCTATTGGTTAAAAAATGA
GCTGATTTAACAAAAATTTAACGCGAATTTTAACAAAATATTAACGCTTACAATTTAGGTGGCACTTTTC
GGGGAAATGTGCGCGGAACCCCTATTTGTTTATTTTTCTAAATACATTCAAATATGTATCCGCTCATGAG
ACAATAACCCTGATAAATGCTTCAATAATATTGAAAAAGGAAGAGTATGAGTATTCAACATTTCCGTGTC
GCCCTTATTCCCTTTTTTGCGGCATTTTGCCTTCCTGTTTTTGCTCACCCAGAAACGCTGGTGAAAGTAA
AAGATGCTGAAGATCAGTTGGGTGCACGAGTGGGTTACATCGAACTGGATCTCAACAGCGGTAAGATCCT
TGAGAGTTTTCGCCCCGAAGAACGTTTTCCAATGATGAGCACTTTTAAAGTTCTGCTATGTGGCGCGGTA
TTATCCCGTATTGACGCCGGGCAAGAGCAACTCGGTCGCCGCATACACTATTCTCAGAATGACTTGGTTG
AGTACTCACCAGTCACAGAAAAGCATCTTACGGATGGCATGACAGTAAGAGAATTATGCAGTGCTGCCAT
AACCATGAGTGATAACACTGCGGCCAACTTACTTCTGACAACGATCGGAGGACCGAAGGAGCTAACCGCT
TTTTTGCACAACATGGGGGATCATGTAACTCGCCTTGATCGTTGGGAACCGGAGCTGAATGAAGCCATAC
CAAACGACGAGCGTGACACCACGATGCCTGTAGCAATGGCAACAACGTTGCGCAAACTATTAACTGGCGA
ACTACTTACTCTAGCTTCCCGGCAACAATTAATAGACTGGATGGAGGCGGATAAAGTTGCAGGACCACTT
CTGCGCTCGGCCCTTCCGGCTGGCTGGTTTATTGCTGATAAATCTGGAGCCGGTGAGCGTGGGTCTCGCG
GTATCATTGCAGCACTGGGGCCAGATGGTAAGCCCTCCCGTATCGTAGTTATCTACACGACGGGGAGTCA
GGCAACTATGGATGAACGAAATAGACAGATCGCTGAGATAGGTGCCTCACTGATTAAGCATTGGTAACTG
TCAGACCAAGTTTACTCATATATACTTTAGATTGATTTAAAACTTCATTTTTAATTTAAAAGGATCTAGG
TGAAGATCCTTTTTGATAATCTCATGACCAAAATCCCTTAACGTGAGTTTTCGTTCCACTGAGCGTCAGA
CCCCGTAGAAAAGATCAAAGGATCTTC
